>Addgene plasmid #43134 | I-GGGT | depositor partial sequence | sequence record 58399 | I-GGGT sequence 424 bps
CGTCTCCTGACCCCAGAGCAGGTCGTGGCAATCGCGAGCAATAACGGCGGAAAACAGGCTTTGGAAACGG
TGCAGAGGCTCCTTCCAGTGCTGTGCCAAGCGCACGGACTCACCCCAGAGCAGGTCGTGGCAATCGCGAG
CAATAACGGCGGAAAACAGGCTTTGGAAACGGTGCAGAGGCTCCTTCCAGTGCTGTGCCAAGCGCACGGC
CTCACCCCAGAGCAGGTCGTGGCAATCGCGAGCAATAACGGCGGAAAACAGGCTTTGGAAACGGTGCAGA
GGCTCCTTCCAGTGCTGTGCCAAGCGCACGGATTAACCCCAGAGCAGGTCGTGGCCATTGCCTCGAATGG
AGGGGGCAAACAGGCGTTGGAAACCGTACAACGATTGCTGCCGGTGCTGTGCCAAGCGCACGGCTTAAGA
GACG
