>Addgene plasmid #43134 | I-GGGT | addgene partial sequence | sequence record 60286 | M13-F20 5'-TGTAAAACGACGGCCAGT-3'
CTATAGGGCGAATTGGGCCCTCTAGATGCATGCTCGAGCGGCCGCCAGTGTGATGGATATCTGCAGAATT
CGCCCTTATATAGATGCCGTCCTAGCGCGTCTCCTGACCCCAGAGCAGGTCGTGGCAATCGCGAGCAATA
ACGGCGGAAAACAGGCTTTGGAAACGGTGCAGAGGCTCCTTCCAGTGCTGTGCCAAGCGCACGGACTCAC
CCCAGAGCAGGTCGTGGCAATCGCGAGCAATAACGGCGGAAAACAGGCTTTGGAAACGGTGCAGAGGCTC
CTTCCAGTGCTGTGCCAAGCGCACGGCCTCACCCCAGAGCAGGTCGTGGCAATCGCGAGCAATAACGGCG
GAAAACAGGCTTTGGAAACGGTGCAGAGGCTCCTTCCAGTGCTGTGCCAAGCGCACGGATTAACCCCAGA
GCAGGTCGTGGCCATTGCCTCGAATGGAGGGGGCAAACAGGCGTTGGAAACCGTACAACGATTGCTGCCG
GTGCTGTGCCAAGCGCACGGCTTAAGAGACGTGGGCACAGGAAAGATACTTAAGGGCGAATTCCAGCACA
CTGGCGGCCGTTACTAGTGGATCCGAGCTCGGTACCAAGCTTGGCGTAATCATGGTCATAGCTGTTTCCT
GTGTGAAATTGTTATCCGCTCACAATTCCACACAACATACGAGCCGGAAGCATAAAGTGTAAAGCCTGGG
GTGCCTAATGAGTGAGCTAACTCACATTAATTGCGTTGCGCTCACTGCCCGCTTTCCAGTCGGGAAACCT
GTCGTGCCAGCTGCATTAATGAATCGGCCAACGCGCGGGGAGAGGCGGTTTGCGTATTGGGCGCTCTTCC
GCTTCCTCGCTCACTGACTCGCTGCGCTCGGTCGTTCGGCTGCGGCGAGCGGTATCAGCTCACTCAAAGG
CGGTAATACGGTTATCCAC
