[The description below was written by a language model from this plasmid's Addgene catalogue record.]
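Description:
I-GGGT is a bacterial cloning plasmid built on the commercial pCRII-TOPO backbone (about 4.0 kb without insert), carrying a 424 bp synthetic insert introduced by TOPO cloning. It is a high-copy plasmid maintained in E. coli, and the record lists both ampicillin and kanamycin resistance, consistent with the dual-marker design of this backbone. The listed sequencing primers, T7 on the 5′ side and M13 reverse on the 3′ side, indicate that the insert sits in the standard TOPO cloning site flanked by those priming sites. No feature table is provided, so the arrangement of the origin, markers and other backbone elements cannot be described beyond what the catalogue fields state.

The record does not explain the insert beyond its name and synthetic origin. The plasmid was deposited in connection with a TALEN genome-editing system developed for generating human stem cell-based disease models. In that context the name plausibly denotes a pre-assembled block of TAL effector repeat modules specifying the four-base target sequence GGGT, with the "I" prefix possibly marking its position in an ordered assembly series. The insert size is broadly compatible with four repeats of roughly 100 bp each, but this interpretation is an inference rather than something stated in the record. As a cloning-vector entry with no eukaryotic promoter or expression elements recorded, I-GGGT is best understood as a storage and source plasmid for a library component. The insert would be excised or amplified and combined with other modules to build full-length TALEN DNA-binding arrays; the plasmid would not be used directly in cells.
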