Addgene plasmid #43134: I-GGGT
Depositing lab: Chad Cowan & Kiran Musunuru. Depositing organization: Harvard University. Publication: A TALEN Genome-Editing System for Generating Human Stem Cell-Based Disease Models. Ding Q, Lee YK, Schaefer EA, Peters DT, Veres A, Kim K, Kuperwasser N, Motola DL, Meissner TB, Hendriks WT, Trevisan M, Gupta RM, Moisan A, Banks E, Friesen M, Schinzel RT, Xia F, Tang A, Xia Y, Figueroa E, Wann A, Ahfeldt T, Daheron L, Zhang F, Rubin LL, Peng LF, Chung RT, Musunuru K, Cowan CA. Cell Stem Cell. 2012 Dec 12. pii: S1934-5909(12)00645-5. doi: 10.1016/j.stem.2012.11.011. PubMed 23246482.
Backbone
  Vector backbone: pCRII-TOPO
  Backbone manufacturer: Invitrogen
  Backbone size w/o insert (bp): 3973
  Vector type: Bacterial Cloning
Growth in bacteria
  Bacterial resistance: Ampicillin and Kanamycin, 100 & 50 μg/mL
  Growth temperature: 37°C
  Growth strain: Top10
  Copy number: High Copy
Gene/Insert
  Gene/Insert name: I-GGGT
  Species: Synthetic
  Insert size (bp): 424
  Cloning method: TOPO Cloning
  Sequencing primers: 5′ T7; 3′ M13-rev
Terms and licenses: Academic/Nonprofit Terms; Industry Terms: Not Available to Industry
How to cite: I-GGGT was a gift from Chad Cowan & Kiran Musunuru (Addgene plasmid # 43134 ; http://n2t.net/addgene:43134 ; RRID:Addgene_43134)
